Addgene plasmid #219547: hfDECOR-V106G
Purpose: Expression of CMV-TadA8e-V106G-NLS-dCas13d-NLS in mammalian cells (hfDECOR-V106G expression)
Depositing lab: Weixin Tang. Publication: Programmed RNA editing with an evolved bacterial adenosine deaminase. Yan H, Tang W. Nat Chem Biol. 2024 Jul 5. doi: 10.1038/s41589-024-01661-x. PubMed 38969862.
Backbone
  Vector backbone: pCMV with a BR322 origin
  Total vector size (bp): 6999
  Vector type: Mammalian Expression, CRISPR
Growth in bacteria
  Bacterial resistance: Ampicillin, 100 μg/mL
  Growth temperature: 37°C
  Growth strain: DH5alpha
  Copy number: High Copy
Gene/Insert
  Gene/Insert name: hfDECOR-V106G (alt name: TadA8e-V106G-dCas13d)
  Species: Synthetic
  Insert size (bp): 3597
  Mutation: Changed TadA8e Valine 106 to Glycine
  Promoter: CMV
  Cloning method: Other
  Sequencing primers: 5′ CMV Forward; 3′ BGH Reverse
Terms and licenses: Academic/Nonprofit Terms; Industry Terms: Not Available to Industry
How to cite: hfDECOR-V106G was a gift from Weixin Tang (Addgene plasmid # 219547 ; http://n2t.net/addgene:219547 ; RRID:Addgene_219547)
