[The description below was written by a language model from this plasmid's Addgene catalogue record and pLannotate feature annotations shown in this document.]
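Description:
hfDECOR-V106G is a 6,999 bp mammalian expression plasmid built on a pCMV backbone and classified as a CRISPR vector. It is propagated in E. coli as a high-copy plasmid through a ColE1/pBR322-type origin of replication and is selected with ampicillin via a β-lactamase gene driven by its own bla promoter. The annotation also picks up small backbone remnants (a bom fragment, lac promoter/operator and CAP site, lacI, SV40 promoter and MCS fragments), which appear to be vestigial rather than functional parts of the design.

The payload is a synthetic fusion of about 3.6 kb, transcribed from the human cytomegalovirus immediate-early enhancer and promoter and terminated by the bovine growth hormone polyadenylation signal. A T7 promoter sits just upstream of the coding region. The open reading frame begins with TadA8e, an evolved form of the E. coli tRNA adenosine deaminase TadA, carrying a valine-to-glycine substitution at position 106. This is joined to a catalytically inactive Cas13d, annotated as the Ruminococcus flavefaciens RfxCas13d RNA-targeting type VI effector. According to the catalogue entry, nuclear localization signals follow both the deaminase and the dCas13d, although these were not picked up in the feature table; a FLAG epitope tag is annotated downstream of the Cas13d coding sequence.

In this arrangement the dead Cas13d acts as a programmable RNA-binding module that brings the deaminase to a chosen transcript, enabling site-directed adenosine deamination (A-to-I editing) of RNA in mammalian cells. No guide RNA cassette is annotated, so the guide presumably must be supplied separately. The record does not state the functional effect of V106G.
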