Features (pLannotate 1.2.2; 17 found; start..end, strand, type, name):
    812..916     -  promoter       AmpR promoter: bla
    987..1031    -  misc_feature   bom (fragment): basis of mobility region from pBR322
   1186..1565    +  enhancer       CMV enhancer: human cytomegalovirus immediate early enhancer
   1566..1769    +  promoter       CMV promoter: human cytomegalovirus (CMV) immediate early promoter
   1811..1829    +  promoter       T7 promoter: promoter for bacteriophage T7 RNA polymerase
   1843..2337    +  CDS            tadA: TADA_ECOLI - Also known as yfhC. Experimental evidence at protein level: Swiss-Prot protein existence level 1. Catalyzes the deamination of adenosine to inosine at the wobble position 34 of tRNA(Arg2). Essential for cell viability. From Escherichia coli (strain K12).
   2473..5370    +  CDS            RfxCas13d: RNA-targeting Type VI CRISPR protein from Ruminococcus flavefaciens strain XPD3002 (Konermann et al., 2018)
   5416..5439    +  CDS            FLAG: FLAG® epitope tag, followed by an enterokinase cleavage site
   5494..5718    +  polyA_signal   bGH poly(A) signal: bovine growth hormone polyadenylation signal
   5722..5743    +  promoter       SV40 promoter (fragment): SV40 enhancer and early promoter
   5748..5764    +  misc_feature   MCS (fragment): pBluescript multiple cloning site
   5813..5829    -  protein_bind   lac operator: The lac repressor binds to the lac operator to inhibit transcription in E. coli. This inhibition can be relieved by adding lactose or isopropyl-β-D-thiogalactopyranoside (IPTG). lac repressor encoded by lacI
   5837..5867    -  promoter       lac promoter: promoter for the E. coli lac operon
   5882..5903    -  protein_bind   CAP binding site: CAP binding activates transcription in the presence of cAMP. E. coli catabolite activator protein
   5916..6008    -  CDS            lacI (fragment): lac repressor; lacI; The lac repressor binds to the lac operator to inhibit transcription in E. coli. This inhibition can be relieved by adding lactose or isopropyl-β-D-thiogalactopyranoside (IPTG).
   6191..6779    -  rep_origin     ori: high-copy-number ColE1/pMB1/pBR322/pUC origin of replication
   6950..811     -  CDS            AmpR (across the origin): β-lactamase; bla; confers resistance to ampicillin, carbenicillin, and related antibiotics
>Addgene plasmid #219547 | hfDECOR-V106G | addgene full sequence | sequence record 443107 | Addgene NGS Result
GTTCATCCATAGTTGCCTGACTCCCCGTCGTGTAGATAACTACGATACGGGAGGGCTTACCATCTGGCCC
CAGTGCTGCAATGATACCGCGGCTACCACGCTCACCGGCTCCAGATTTATCAGCAATAAACCAGCCAGCC
GGAAGGGCCGAGCGCAGAAGTGGTCCTGCAACTTTATCCGCCTCCATCCAGTCTATTAATTGTTGCCGGG
AAGCTAGAGTAAGTAGTTCGCCAGTTAATAGTTTGCGCAACGTTGTTGCCATTGCTACAGGCATCGTGGT
GTCACGCTCGTCGTTTGGTATGGCTTCATTCAGCTCCGGTTCCCAACGATCAAGGCGAGTTACATGATCC
CCCATGTTGTGCAAAAAAGCGGTTAGCTCCTTCGGTCCTCCGATCGTTGTCAGAAGTAAGTTGGCCGCAG
TGTTATCACTCATGGTTATGGCAGCACTGCATAATTCTCTTACTGTCATGCCATCCGTAAGATGCTTTTC
TGTGACTGGTGAGTACTCAACCAAGTCATTCTGAGAATAGTGTATGCGGCGACCGAGTTGCTCTTGCCCG
GCGTCAATACGGGATAATACCGCGCCACATAGCAGAACTTTAAAAGTGCTCATCATTGGAAAACGTTCTT
CGGGGCGAAAACTCTCAAGGATCTTACCGCTGTTGAGATCCAGTTCGATGTAACCCACTCGTGCACCCAA
CTGATCTTCAGCATCTTTTACTTTCACCAGCGTTTCTGGGTGAGCAAAAACAGGAAGGCAAAATGCCGCA
AAAAAGGGAATAAGGGCGACACGGAAATGTTGAATACTCATACTCTTCCTTTTTCAATATTATTGAAGCA
TTTATCAGGGTTATTGTCTCATGAGCGGATACATATTTGAATGTATTTAGAAAAATAAACAAATAGGGGT
TCCGCGCACATTTCCCCGAAAAGTGCCACCTGACGTCGACGGATCGGGAGATCGATCTCCCGATCCCCTA
GGGTCGACTCTCAGTACAATCTGCTCTGATGCCGCATAGTTAAGCCAGTATCTGCTCCCTGCTTGTGTGT
TGGAGGTCGCTGAGTAGTGCGCGAGCAAAATTTAAGCTACAACAAGGCAAGGCTTGACCGACAATTGCAT
GAAGAATCTGCTTAGGGTTAGGCGTTTTGCGCTGCTTCGCGATGTACGGGCCAGATATACGCGTTGACAT
TGATTATTGACTAGTTATTAATAGTAATCAATTACGGGGTCATTAGTTCATAGCCCATATATGGAGTTCC
GCGTTACATAACTTACGGTAAATGGCCCGCCTGGCTGACCGCCCAACGACCCCCGCCCATTGACGTCAAT
AATGACGTATGTTCCCATAGTAACGCCAATAGGGACTTTCCATTGACGTCAATGGGTGGAGTATTTACGG
TAAACTGCCCACTTGGCAGTACATCAAGTGTATCATATGCCAAGTACGCCCCCTATTGACGTCAATGACG
GTAAATGGCCCGCCTGGCATTATGCCCAGTACATGACCTTATGGGACTTTCCTACTTGGCAGTACATCTA
CGTATTAGTCATCGCTATTACCATGGTGATGCGGTTTTGGCAGTACATCAATGGGCGTGGATAGCGGTTT
GACTCACGGGGATTTCCAAGTCTCCACCCCATTGACGTCAATGGGAGTTTGTTTTGGCACCAAAATCAAC
GGGACTTTCCAAAATGTCGTAACAACTCCGCCCCATTGACGCAAATGGGCGGTAGGCGTGTACGGTGGGA
GGTCTATATAAGCAGAGCTGGTTTAGTGAACCGTCAGATCCGCTAGAGATCCGCGGCCGCTAATACGACT
CACTATAGGGAGAGCCGCCACCATGTCTGAGGTGGAGTTTTCCCACGAGTACTGGATGAGACATGCCCTG
ACCCTGGCCAAGAGGGCACGCGATGAGAGGGAGGTGCCTGTGGGAGCCGTGCTGGTGCTGAACAATAGAG
TGATCGGCGAGGGCTGGAACAGAGCCATCGGCCTGCACGACCCAACAGCCCATGCCGAAATTATGGCCCT
GAGACAGGGCGGCCTGGTCATGCAGAACTACAGACTGATTGACGCCACCCTGTACGTGACATTCGAGCCT
TGCGTGATGTGCGCCGGCGCCATGATCCACTCTAGGATCGGCCGCGTGGTGTTTGGCGGGAGGAACTCAA
AACGCGGCGCCGCAGGCTCCCTGATGAACGTGCTGAACTACCCCGGCATGAATCACCGCGTCGAAATTAC
CGAGGGAATCCTGGCAGATGAATGTGCCGCCCTGCTGTGCGATTTCTATCGGATGCCTAGACAGGTGTTC
AATGCTCAGAAGAAGGCCCAGAGCTCCATCAACTCTGGAGGATCTAGCGGAGGATCCTCTGGCAGCGAGA
CACCAGGAACAAGCGAGTCAGCAACACCAGAGAGCAGTGGCGGCAGCAGCGGCGGCAGCAGCCCCAAGAA
GAAGAGAAAGGTGGAGGCCAGCATCGAAAAAAAAAAGTCCTTCGCCAAGGGCATGGGCGTGAAGTCCACA
CTCGTGTCCGGCTCCAAAGTGTACATGACAACCTTCGCCGAAGGCAGCGACGCCAGGCTGGAAAAGATCG
TGGAGGGCGACAGCATCAGGAGCGTGAATGAGGGCGAGGCCTTCAGCGCTGAAATGGCCGATAAAAACGC
CGGCTATAAGATCGGCAACGCCAAATTCAGCCATCCTAAGGGCTACGCCGTGGTGGCTAACAACCCTCTG
TATACAGGACCCGTCCAGCAGGATATGCTCGGCCTGAAGGAAACTCTGGAAAAGAGGTACTTCGGCGAGA
GCGCTGATGGCAATGACAATATTTGTATCCAGGTGATCCATAACATCCTGGACATTGAAAAAATCCTCGC
CGAATACATTACCAACGCCGCCTACGCCGTCAACAATATCTCCGGCCTGGATAAGGACATTATTGGATTC
GGCAAGTTCTCCACAGTGTATACCTACGACGAATTCAAAGACCCCGAGCACCATAGGGCCGCTTTCAACA
ATAACGATAAGCTCATCAACGCCATCAAGGCCCAGTATGACGAGTTCGACAACTTCCTCGATAACCCCAG
ACTCGGCTATTTCGGCCAGGCCTTTTTCAGCAAGGAGGGCAGAAATTACATCATCAATTACGGCAACGAA
TGCTATGACATTCTGGCCCTCCTGAGCGGACTGGCGCACTGGGTGGTCGCTAACAACGAAGAAGAGTCCA
GGATCTCCAGGACCTGGCTCTACAACCTCGATAAGAACCTCGACAACGAATACATCTCCACCCTCAACTA
CCTCTACGACAGGATCACCAATGAGCTGACCAACTCCTTCTCCAAGAACTCCGCCGCCAACGTGAACTAT
ATTGCCGAAACTCTGGGAATCAACCCTGCCGAATTCGCCGAACAATATTTCAGATTCAGCATTATGAAAG
AGCAGAAAAACCTCGGATTCAATATCACCAAGCTCAGGGAAGTGATGCTGGACAGGAAGGATATGTCCGA
GATCAGGAAAAATCATAAGGTGTTCGACTCCATCAGGACCAAGGTCTACACCATGATGGACTTTGTGATT
TATAGGTATTACATCGAAGAGGATGCCAAGGTGGCTGCCGCCAATAAGTCCCTCCCCGATAATGAGAAGT
CCCTGAGCGAGAAGGATATCTTTGTGATTAACCTGAGGGGCTCCTTCAACGACGACCAGAAGGATGCCCT
CTACTACGATGAAGCTAATAGAATTTGGAGAAAGCTCGAAAATATCATGCACAACATCAAGGAATTTAGG
GGAAACAAGACAAGAGAGTATAAGAAGAAGGACGCCCCTAGACTGCCCAGAATCCTGCCCGCTGGCCGTG
ATGTTTCCGCCTTCAGCAAACTCATGTATGCCCTGACCATGTTCCTGGATGGCAAGGAGATCAACGACCT
CCTGACCACCCTGATTAATAAATTCGATAACATCCAGAGCTTCCTGAAGGTGATGCCTCTCATCGGAGTA
AACGCTAAGTTCGTGGAGGAATACGCCTTTTTCAAAGACTCCGCCAAGATCGCCGATGAGCTGAGGCTGA
TCAAGTCCTTCGCTAGAATGGGAGAACCTATTGCCGATGCCAGGAGGGCCATGTATATCGACGCCATCCG
TATTTTAGGAACCAACCTGTCCTATGATGAGCTCAAGGCCCTCGCCGACACCTTTTCCCTGGACGAGAAC
GGAAACAAGCTCAAGAAAGGCAAGCACGGCATGAGAAATTTCATTATTAATAACGTGATCAGCAATAAAA
GGTTCCACTACCTGATCAGATACGGTGATCCTGCCCACCTCCATGAGATCGCCAAAAACGAGGCCGTGGT
GAAGTTCGTGCTCGGCAGGATCGCTGACATCCAGAAAAAACAGGGCCAGAACGGCAAGAACCAGATCGAC
AGGTACTACGAAACTTGTATCGGAAAGGATAAGGGCAAGAGCGTGAGCGAAAAGGTGGACGCTCTCACAA
AGATCATCACCGGAATGAACTACGACCAATTCGACAAGAAAAGGAGCGTCATTGAGGACACCGGCAGGGA
AAACGCCGAGAGGGAGAAGTTTAAAAAGATCATCAGCCTGTACCTCACCGTGATCTACCACATCCTCAAG
AATATTGTCAATATCAACGCCAGGTACGTCATCGGATTCCATTGCGTCGAGCGTGATGCTCAACTGTACA
AGGAGAAAGGCTACGACATCAATCTCAAGAAACTGGAAGAGAAGGGATTCAGCTCCGTCACCAAGCTCTG
CGCTGGCATTGATGAAACTGCCCCCGATAAGAGAAAGGACGTGGAAAAGGAGATGGCTGAAAGAGCCAAG
GAGAGCATTGACAGCCTGGAGAGCGCCAACCCCAAGCTGTATGCCAATTACATCAAATACAGCGACGAGA
AGAAAGCCGAGGAGTTCACCAGGCAGATTAACAGGGAGAAGGCCAAAACCGCCCTGAACGCCTACCTGAG
GAACACCAAGTGGAATGTGATCATCAGGGAGGACCTCCTGAGAATTGACAACAAGACATGTACCCTGTTC
GCCAACAAGGCCGTCGCCCTGGAAGTGGCCAGGTATGTCCACGCCTATATCAACGACATTGCCGAGGTCA
ATTCCTACTTCCAACTGTACCATTACATCATGCAGAGAATTATCATGAATGAGAGGTACGAGAAAAGCAG
CGGAAAGGTGTCCGAGTACTTCGACGCTGTGAATGACGAGAAGAAGTACAACGATAGGCTCCTGAAACTG
CTGTGTGTGCCTTTCGGCTACTGTATCCCCAGGTTTAAGAACCTGAGCATCGAGGCCCTGTTCGATAGGA
ACGAGGCCGCCAAGTTCGACAAGGAGAAAAAGAAGGTGTCCGGCAATTCCGGATCCGGACCTAAGAAAAA
GAGGAAGGTGGGATCCGCGGCCGCTGATTACAAGGACGACGATGACAAGTAACCGGTCATCATCACCATC
ACCATTGAGTTTAAACCCGCTGATCAGCCTCGACTGTGCCTTCTAGTTGCCAGCCATCTGTTGTTTGCCC
CTCCCCCGTGCCTTCCTTGACCCTGGAAGGTGCCACTCCCACTGTCCTTTCCTAATAAAATGAGGAAATT
GCATCGCATTGTCTGAGTAGGTGTCATTCTATTCTGGGGGGTGGGGTGGGGCAGGACAGCAAGGGGGAGG
ATTGGGAAGACAATAGCAGGCATGCTGGGGATGCGGTGGGCTCTATGGCTTCTGAGGCGGAAAGAACCAG
CTGGGGCTCGATACCGTCGACCTCTAGCTAGAGCTTGGCGTAATCATGGTCATAGCTGTTTCCTGTGTGA
AATTGTTATCCGCTCACAATTCCACACAACATACGAGCCGGAAGCATAAAGTGTAAAGCCTAGGGTGCCT
AATGAGTGAGCTAACTCACATTAATTGCGTTGCGCTCACTGCCCGCTTTCCAGTCGGGAAACCTGTCGTG
CCAGCTGCATTAATGAATCGGCCAACGCGCGGGGAGAGGCGGTTTGCGTATTGGGCGCTCTTCCGCTTCC
TCGCTCACTGACTCGCTGCGCTCGGTCGTTCGGCTGCGGCGAGCGGTATCAGCTCACTCAAAGGCGGTAA
TACGGTTATCCACAGAATCAGGGGATAACGCAGGAAAGAACATGTGAGCAAAAGGCCAGCAAAAGGCCAG
GAACCGTAAAAAGGCCGCGTTGCTGGCGTTTTTCCATAGGCTCCGCCCCCCTGACGAGCATCACAAAAAT
CGACGCTCAAGTCAGAGGTGGCGAAACCCGACAGGACTATAAAGATACCAGGCGTTTCCCCCTGGAAGCT
CCCTCGTGCGCTCTCCTGTTCCGACCCTGCCGCTTACCGGATACCTGTCCGCCTTTCTCCCTTCGGGAAG
CGTGGCGCTTTCTCATAGCTCACGCTGTAGGTATCTCAGTTCGGTGTAGGTCGTTCGCTCCAAGCTGGGC
TGTGTGCACGAACCCCCCGTTCAGCCCGACCGCTGCGCCTTATCCGGTAACTATCGTCTTGAGTCCAACC
CGGTAAGACACGACTTATCGCCACTGGCAGCAGCCACTGGTAACAGGATTAGCAGAGCGAGGTATGTAGG
CGGTGCTACAGAGTTCTTGAAGTGGTGGCCTAACTACGGCTACACTAGAAGAACAGTATTTGGTATCTGC
GCTCTGCTGAAGCCAGTTACCTTCGGAAAAAGAGTTGGTAGCTCTTGATCCGGCAAACAAACCACCGCTG
GTAGCGGTGGTTTTTTTGTTTGCAAGCAGCAGATTACGCGCAGAAAAAAAGGATCTCAAGAAGATCCTTT
GATCTTTTCTACGGGGTCTGACACTCAGTGGAACGAAAACTCACGTTAAGGGATTTTGGTCATGAGATTA
TCAAAAAGGATCTTCACCTAGATCCTTTTAAATTAAAAATGAAGTTTTAAATCAATCTAAAGTATATATG
AGTAAACTTGGTCTGACAGTTACCAATGCTTAATCAGTGAGGCACCTATCTCAGCGATCTGTCTATTTC
